>Addgene plasmid #73059 | L284F Cus2p | depositor full sequence | sequence record 150795 | L284F Cus2p sequence 6540 bps
TATGGATGCTGATGAATTGGAATTGAAAGGTCATTTGAAAAAATTGAAAAAAGAAGAATTGCTTAGAAGG
AAACAGTTAAAAGAGAGTAATCTTCAGAAAAGAGAGCTTGAATATAATAATGCCTCAAAAAATACTTCAA
TATATATTTCTGGTCTTCCCACAGACAAAACAACGAAAGAAGGACTCACTGAGCAGTTTTGCAAGTATGG
AATGATAAGAACCAATCGAGATGGGGAACCCCTTTGCAAGCTATATGTGAATGATAAAGGCGCTTTCAAA
GGGGATGCCTTGATCACTTATTCCAAGGAAGAAAGTGTTACATTAGCAATCGAAATGATGAACGAGTCGA
TCTTCCTGGGAAAACAGATCAGGGTCGAAAGAGCCCAATTTCAAAACAAGGAAGGTGACAATATGCACGG
GAAAGAAAATGATTTAAAGGAGTTCAACGGACCTGAGCCTCCAATAAAGAGGCTAAAAAAAGCGAAGTCT
GAAGGGGAGGGGGAAGTAATAGATTACAATGACGATGAAAGCCTAGCAAAAGCTGATCGAACGGTGATAT
TTGCCAACGTATTCAATATTTACAAATCATACACAAATGATGATATAAATGATATTCAGGAAGATCTTTT
GGAAGGCTGTGAAGAGATAGGTCAAGTAGACAGTATATCTGTATCTCCCAATAAGGGGGAAGCGACGGTC
GTCTTTAAGAACAATAAAGTTGCATTGCAATGTTGCAAAATCATGACCGGACGTTATTTTGATGGGCAAA
AGTTGCTTGCTTTCATTTCTGGAGATGAGAACACTTCAAGCACAAGTGACAAGAATGAGGACAGCGAAGT
GGAAGATGACTTTATATAGGGATCCTAATAACTAAGTAAACTAGTGCCTGAGCAATAACTAGCATAACCC
CCTTGGGGCCTCTAAACGGGTCTTGAGGGGTTTTTTGCTGAAAGGAGGAACTATATCCGGATATCCCGCA
AGAGGCCCGGCAGTACCGGCATAACCAAGCCTATGCCTACAGCATCCAGGGTGACGGTGCCGAGGATGAC
GATGAGCGCATTGTTAGATTTCATACACGGTGCCTGACTGCGTTAGCAATTTAACTGTGATAAACTACCG
CATTAAAGCTTATCGATGATAAGCTGTCAAACATGAGAATTCTTGAAGACGAAAGGGCCTCGTGATACGC
CTATTTTTATAGGTTAATGTCATGATAATAATGGTTTCTTAGACGTCAGGTGGCACTTTTCGGGGAAATG
TGCGCGGAACCCCTATTTGTTTATTTTTCTAAATACATTCAAATATGTATCCGCTCATGAGACAATAACC
CTGATAAATGCTTCAATAATATTGAAAAAGGAAGAGTATGAGTATTCAACATTTCCGTGTCGCCCTTATT
CCCTTTTTTGCGGCATTTTGCCTTCCTGTTTTTGCTCACCCAGAAACGCTGGTGAAAGTAAAAGATGCTG
AAGATCAGTTGGGTGCACGAGTGGGTTACATCGAACTGGATCTCAACAGCGGTAAGATCCTTGAGAGTTT
TCGCCCCGAAGAACGTTTTCCAATGATGAGCACTTTTAAAGTTCTGCTATGTGGCGCGGTATTATCCCGT
GTTGACGCCGGGCAAGAGCAACTCGGTCGCCGCATACACTATTCTCAGAATGACTTGGTTGAGTACTCAC
CAGTCACAGAAAAGCATCTTACGGATGGCATGACAGTAAGAGAATTATGCAGTGCTGCCATAACCATGAG
TGATAACACTGCGGCCAACTTACTTCTGACAACGATCGGAGGACCGAAGGAGCTAACCGCTTTTTTGCAC
AACATGGGGGATCATGTAACTCGCCTTGATCGTTGGGAACCGGAGCTGAATGAAGCCATACCAAACGACG
AGCGTGACACCACGATGCCTGCAGCAATGGCAACAACGTTGCGCAAACTATTAACTGGCGAACTACTTAC
TCTAGCTTCCCGGCAACAATTAATAGACTGGATGGAGGCGGATAAAGTTGCAGGACCACTTCTGCGCTCG
GCCCTTCCGGCTGGCTGGTTTATTGCTGATAAATCTGGAGCCGGTGAGCGTGGGTCTCGCGGTATCATTG
CAGCACTGGGGCCAGATGGTAAGCCCTCCCGTATCGTAGTTATCTACACGACGGGGAGTCAGGCAACTAT
GGATGAACGAAATAGACAGATCGCTGAGATAGGTGCCTCACTGATTAAGCATTGGTAACTGTCAGACCAA
GTTTACTCATATATACTTTAGATTGATTTAAAACTTCATTTTTAATTTAAAAGGATCTAGGTGAAGATCC
TTTTTGATAATCTCATGACCAAAATCCCTTAACGTGAGTTTTCGTTCCACTGAGCGTCAGACCCCGTAGA
AAAGATCAAAGGATCTTCTTGAGATCCTTTTTTTCTGCGCGTAATCTGCTGCTTGCAAACAAAAAAACCA
CCGCTACCAGCGGTGGTTTGTTTGCCGGATCAAGAGCTACCAACTCTTTTTCCGAAGGTAACTGGCTTCA
GCAGAGCGCAGATACCAAATACTGTCCTTCTAGTGTAGCCGTAGTTAGGCCACCACTTCAAGAACTCTGT
AGCACCGCCTACATACCTCGCTCTGCTAATCCTGTTACCAGTGGCTGCTGCCAGTGGCGATAAGTCGTGT
CTTACCGGGTTGGACTCAAGACGATAGTTACCGGATAAGGCGCAGCGGTCGGGCTGAACGGGGGGTTCGT
GCACACAGCCCAGCTTGGAGCGAACGACCTACACCGAACTGAGATACCTACAGCGTGAGCTATGAGAAAG
CGCCACGCTTCCCGAAGGGAGAAAGGCGGACAGGTATCCGGTAAGCGGCAGGGTCGGAACAGGAGAGCGC
ACGAGGGAGCTTCCAGGGGGAAACGCCTGGTATCTTTATAGTCCTGTCGGGTTTCGCCACCTCTGACTTG
AGCGTCGATTTTTGTGATGCTCGTCAGGGGGGCGGAGCCTATGGAAAAACGCCAGCAACGCGGCCTTTTT
ACGGTTCCTGGCCTTTTGCTGGCCTTTTGCTCACATGTTCTTTCCTGCGTTATCCCCTGATTCTGTGGAT
AACCGTATTACCGCCTTTGAGTGAGCTGATACCGCTCGCCGCAGCCGAACGACCGAGCGCAGCGAGTCAG
TGAGCGAGGAAGCGGAAGAGCGCCTGATGCGGTATTTTCTCCTTACGCATCTGTGCGGTATTTCACACCG
CATATATGGTGCACTCTCAGTACAATCTGCTCTGATGCCGCATAGTTAAGCCAGTATACACTCCGCTATC
GCTACGTGACTGGGTCATGGCTGCGCCCCGACACCCGCCAACACCCGCTGACGCGCCCTGACGGGCTTGT
CTGCTCCCGGCATCCGCTTACAGACAAGCTGTGACCGTCTCCGGGAGCTGCATGTGTCAGAGGTTTTCAC
CGTCATCACCGAAACGCGCGAGGCAGCTGCGGTAAAGCTCATCAGCGTGGTCGTGAAGCGATTCACAGAT
GTCTGCCTGTTCATCCGCGTCCAGCTCGTTGAGTTTCTCCAGAAGCGTTAATGTCTGGCTTCTGATAAAG
CGGGCCATGTTAAGGGCGGTTTTTTCCTGTTTGGTCACTGATGCCTCCGTGTAAGGGGGATTTCTGTTCA
TGGGGGTAATGATACCGATGAAACGAGAGAGGATGCTCACGATACGGGTTACTGATGATGAACATGCCCG
GTTACTGGAACGTTGTGAGGGTAAACAACTGGCGGTATGGATGCGGCGGGACCAGAGAAAAATCACTCAG
GGTCAATGCCAGCGCTTCGTTAATACAGATGTAGGTGTTCCACAGGGTAGCCAGCAGCATCCTGCGATGC
AGATCCGGAACATAATGGTGCAGGGCGCTGACTTCCGCGTTTCCAGACTTTACGAAACACGGAAACCGAA
GACCATTCATGTTGTTGCTCAGGTCGCAGACGTTTTGCAGCAGCAGTCGCTTCACGTTCGCTCGCGTATC
GGTGATTCATTCTGCTAACCAGTAAGGCAACCCCGCCAGCCTAGCCGGGTCCTCAACGACAGGAGCACGA
TCATGCGCACCCGTGGCCAGGACCCAACGCTGCCCGAGATGCGCCGCGTGCGGCTGCTGGAGATGGCGGA
CGCGATGGATATGTTCTGCCAAGGGTTGGTTTGCGCATTCACAGTTCTCCGCAAGAATTGATTGGCTCCA
ATTCTTGGAGTGGTGAATCCGTTAGCGAGGTGCCGCCGGCTTCCATTCAGGTCGAGGTGGCCCGGCTCCA
TGCACCGCGACGCAACGCGGGGAGGCAGACAAGGTATAGGGCGGCGCCTACAATCCATGCCAACCCGTTC
CATGTGCTCGCCGAGGCGGCATAAATCGCCGTGACGATCAGCGGTCCAGTGATCGAAGTTAGGCTGGTAA
GAGCCGCGAGCGATCCTTGAAGCTGTCCCTGATGGTCGTCATCTACCTGCCTGGACAGCATGGCCTGCAA
CGCGGGCATCCCGATGCCGCCGGAAGCGAGAAGAATCATAATGGGGAAGGCCATCCAGCCTCGCGTCGCG
AACGCCAGCAAGACGTAGCCCAGCGCGTCGGCCGCCATGCCGGCGATAATGGCCTGCTTCTCGCCGAAAC
GTTTGGTGGCGGGACCAGTGACGAAGGCTTGAGCGAGGGCGTGCAAGATTCCGAATACCGCAAGCGACAG
GCCGATCATCGTCGCGCTCCAGCGAAAGCGGTCCTCGCCGAAAATGACCCAGAGCGCTGCCGGCACCTGT
CCTACGAGTTGCATGATAAAGAAGACAGTCATAAGTGCGGCGACGATAGTCATGCCCCGCGCCCACCGGA
AGGAGCTGACTGGGTTGAAGGCTCTCAAGGGCATCGGTCGAGATCCCGGTGCCTAATGAGTGAGCTAACT
TACATTAATTGCGTTGCGCTCACTGCCCGCTTTCCAGTCGGGAAACCTGTCGTGCCAGCTGCATTAATGA
ATCGGCCAACGCGCGGGGAGAGGCGGTTTGCGTATTGGGCGCCAGGGTGGTTTTTCTTTTCACCAGTGAG
ACGGGCAACAGCTGATTGCCCTTCACCGCCTGGCCCTGAGAGAGTTGCAGCAAGCGGTCCACGCTGGTTT
GCCCCAGCAGGCGAAAATCCTGTTTGATGGTGGTTAACGGCGGGATATAACATGAGCTGTCTTCGGTATC
GTCGTATCCCACTACCGAGATATCCGCACCAACGCGCAGCCCGGACTCGGTAATGGCGCGCATTGCGCCC
AGCGCCATCTGATCGTTGGCAACCAGCATCGCAGTGGGAACGATGCCCTCATTCAGCATTTGCATGGTTT
GTTGAAAACCGGACATGGCACTCCAGTCGCCTTCCCGTTCCGCTATCGGCTGAATTTGATTGCGAGTGAG
ATATTTATGCCAGCCAGCCAGACGCAGACGCGCCGAGACAGAACTTAATGGGCCCGCTAACAGCGCGATT
TGCTGGTGACCCAATGCGACCAGATGCTCCACGCCCAGTCGCGTACCGTCTTCATGGGAGAAAATAATAC
TGTTGATGGGTGTCTGGTCAGAGACATCAAGAAATAACGCCGGAACATTAGTGCAGGCAGCTTCCACAGC
AATGGCATCCTGGTCATCCAGCGGATAGTTAATGATCAGCCCACTGACGCGTTGCGCGAGAAGATTGTGC
ACCGCCGCTTTACAGGCTTCGACGCCGCTTCGTTCTACCATCGACACCACCACGCTGGCACCCAGTTGAT
CGGCGCGAGATTTAATCGCCGCGACAATTTGCGACGGCGCGTGCAGGGCCAGACTGGAGGTGGCAACGCC
AATCAGCAACGACTGTTTGCCCGCCAGTTGTTGTGCCACGCGGTTGGGAATGTAATTCAGCTCCGCCATC
GCCGCTTCCACTTTTTCCCGCGTTTTCGCAGAAACGTGGCTGGCCTGGTTCACCACGCGGGAAACGGTCT
GATAAGAGACACCGGCATACTCTGCGACATCGTATAACGTTACTGGTTTCACATTCACCACCCTGAATTG
ACTCTCTTCCGGGCGCTATCATGCCATACCGCGAAAGGTTTTGCGCCATTCAATGGTGTCCGGGATCTCG
ACGCTCTCCCTTATGCGACTCCTGCATTAGGAAGCAGCCCAGTAGTAGGTTGAGGCCGTTGAGCACCGCC
GCCGCAAGGAATGGTGCATGCAAGGAGATGGCGCCCAACAGTCCCCCGGCCACGGGGCCTGCCACCATAC
CCACGCCGAAACAAGCGCTCATGAGCCCGAAGTGGCGAGCCCGATCTTCCCCATCGGTGATGTCGGCGAT
ATAGGCGCCAGCAACCGCACCTGTGGCGCCGGTGATGCCGGCCACGATGCGTCCGGCGTAGAGGATCGAG
ATCTCGATCCCGCGAAATTAATACGACTCACTATAGGGGAATTGTGAGCGGATAACAATTCCCCTCTAGA
AATAATTTTGTTTAACTTTAAGAAGGAGATATACCATGGGCAGCAGCCATCATCATCATCATCACAGCAG
CGGCAGAGAAAACTTGTATTTCCAGGGCCA
Features (pLannotate 1.2.2; 19 found; start..end, strand, type, name):
      2..856     +  CDS            CUS2: CUS2_YEAST - Experimental evidence at protein level: Swiss-Prot protein existence level 1. U2 snRNP protein which helps to refold U2 into a structure favorable for its binding to SF3b and SF3a prior to spliceosome assembly. Mediates functional interactions between U2 RNA and PRP5. Enforces ATP dependence during formation of the prespliceosome by brokering an interaction between PRP5 and the U2 snRNP that depends on correct U2 RNA structure. From Saccharomyces cerevisiae (strain ATCC 204508 / S288c) (Baker's yeast).
    899..947     +  terminator     T7 terminator: transcription terminator for bacteriophage T7 RNA polymerase
    970..1074    -  CDS            TcR (fragment): tetracycline efflux protein; tet; confers resistance to tetracycline
   1122..1150    -  promoter       tet promoter: E. coli promoter for tetracycline efflux protein gene
   1263..1367    +  promoter       AmpR promoter: bla
   1368..2228    +  CDS            AmpR: β-lactamase; bla; confers resistance to ampicillin, carbenicillin, and related antibiotics
   2399..2987    +  rep_origin     ori: high-copy-number ColE1/pMB1/pBR322/pUC origin of replication
   3173..3315    -  misc_feature   bom: basis of mobility region from pBR322
   3417..3608    -  CDS            rop: Rop protein, which maintains plasmids at low copy number; rop
   3625..4005    +  CDS            YPB1_ECOLX: Protein predicted: Swiss-Prot protein existence level 4. From Escherichia coli.
   4247..4871    -  CDS            TcR (fragment): tetracycline efflux protein; tet; confers resistance to tetracycline
   4886..4907    -  protein_bind   CAP binding site: CAP binding activates transcription in the presence of cAMP. E. coli catabolite activator protein
   4920..6002    -  CDS            lacI: lac repressor; lacI; The lac repressor binds to the lac operator to inhibit transcription in E. coli. This inhibition can be relieved by adding lactose or isopropyl-β-D-thiogalactopyranoside (IPTG).
   6003..6080    -  promoter       lacI promoter: lacI
   6088..6367    -  CDS            TcR (fragment): tetracycline efflux protein; tet; confers resistance to tetracycline
   6389..6407    +  promoter       T7 promoter: promoter for bacteriophage T7 RNA polymerase
   6408..6432    +  protein_bind   lac operator: The lac repressor binds to the lac operator to inhibit transcription in E. coli. This inhibition can be relieved by adding lactose or isopropyl-β-D-thiogalactopyranoside (IPTG). lac repressor encoded by lacI
   6447..6469    +  RBS            RBS: efficient ribosome binding site from bacteriophage T7 gene 10 (Olins and Rangwala, 1989)
   6488..6504    +  CDS            capTEV™ (fragment): composite tag for in vivo biotinylation, TEV protease cleavage, and 6xHis tagging
