[The description below was written by a language model from this plasmid's Addgene catalogue record and pLannotate feature annotations shown in this document.]
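Description:
L284F Cus2p is a bacterial expression plasmid built on the p11 backbone, a pET-style, pBR322-derived vector developed for structural genomics work. It carries the Saccharomyces cerevisiae CUS2 coding sequence (YNL286W) with leucine 284 changed to phenylalanine, cloned between NdeI and BamHI sites that remain intact. The plasmid replicates in E. coli from a ColE1/pMB1-type origin accompanied by the rop gene and the bom mobility region, and is selected with ampicillin through the β-lactamase gene. Several tetracycline-resistance fragments are annotated, but these are interrupted remnants of the parental backbone rather than a working marker.

Expression is driven by a T7 promoter followed by a lac operator and the strong T7 gene 10 ribosome binding site, with a T7 terminator downstream of the insert. A lacI gene on the plasmid supplies lac repressor, so transcription is held off until IPTG induction in a host that provides T7 RNA polymerase. The backbone contributes an N-terminal 6xHis tag followed by a TEV protease cleavage site, allowing metal-affinity purification and subsequent tag removal; the feature table picks up part of this region as a short tag fragment just upstream of the CUS2 start.

Cus2p is a U2 snRNP protein that helps refold U2 snRNA and mediates its functional interaction with Prp5 during prespliceosome formation, so the construct suits production of recombinant mutant protein for studies of U2 snRNA conformation. The catalogue entry also lists yeast expression and a hygromycin marker, but the annotated sequence shows no yeast origin, yeast promoter or hygromycin resistance gene.
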