Addgene plasmid #73059: L284F Cus2p
Purpose: S. cerevisiae Cus2p gene with L284F Mutation
Depositing lab: Aaron Hoskins. Depositing organization: University of Wisconsin, Madison. Publication: Conformational dynamics of stem II of the U2 snRNA. Rodgers ML, Tretbar US, Dehaven A, Alwan AA, Luo G, Mast HM, Hoskins AA. RNA. 2015 Dec 2. 10.1261/rna.052233.115 PubMed 26631165.
Backbone
  Vector backbone: p11
  Backbone manufacturer: Midwest Center for Structural Genomics
  Backbone size w/o insert (bp): 5704
  Total vector size (bp): 6538
  Vector type: Bacterial Expression, Yeast Expression
  Selectable markers: Hygromycin
Growth in bacteria
  Bacterial resistance: Ampicillin, 100 μg/mL
  Growth temperature: 37°C
  Growth strain: DH5alpha
  Copy number: Unknown
Gene/Insert
  Gene/Insert name: CUS2p (alt name: U2 snRNP complex subunit CUS2)
  Species: S. cerevisiae (budding yeast)
  Insert size (bp): 858
  Mutation: Leucine 284 to Phenylalanine
  GenBank ID: 855430
  Entrez Gene: CUS2 (a.k.a. YNL286W)
  Promoter: T7
  Tag / fusion protein: 6x His tag fused to TEV cleavage site (N terminal on backbone)
  Cloning method: Restriction Enzyme; 5′ cloning site NdeI (not destroyed); 3′ cloning site BamHI (not destroyed)
  Sequencing primers: 5′ TAA TAC GAC TCA CTA TAG GG; 3′ TGGATGCTGTAGGCATAGG
Terms and licenses: Academic/Nonprofit Terms; Industry Terms: Not Available to Industry
How to cite: L284F Cus2p was a gift from Aaron Hoskins (Addgene plasmid # 73059 ; http://n2t.net/addgene:73059 ; RRID:Addgene_73059)
