>Addgene plasmid #73059 | L284F Cus2p | addgene partial sequence | sequence record 150793 | AmpSeq-F 5'-ctcatgagcggatacatatttgaa-3'
GAAAAATAAACAAATAGGGGTTCCGCGCACATTTCCCCGAAAAGTGCCACCTGACGTCTAAGAAACCATT
ATTATCATGACATTAACCTATAAAAATAGGCGTATCACGAGGCCCTTTCGTCTTCAAGAATTCTCATGTT
TGACAGCTTATCATCGATAAGCTTTAATGCGGTAGTTTATCACAGTTAAATTGCTAACGCAGTCAGGCAC
CGTGTATGAAATCTAACAATGCGCTCATCGTCATCCTCGGCACCGTCACCCTGGATGCTGTAGGCATAGG
CTTGGTTATGCCGGTACTGCCGGGCCTCTTGCGGGATATCCGGATATAGTTCCTCCTTTCAGCAAAAAAC
CCCTCAAGACCCGTTTAGAGGCCCCAAGGGGGTTATGCTAGTTATTGCTCAGGCACTAGTTTACTTAGTT
ATTAGGATCCCTATATAAAGTCATCTTCCACTTCGCTGTCCTCATTCTTGTCACTTGTGCTTGAAGTGTT
CTCATCTCCAGAAATGAAAGCAAGCAACTTTTGCCCATCAAAATAACGTCCGGTCATGATTTTGCAACAT
TGCAATGCAACTTTATTGTTCTTAAAGACGACCGTCGCTTCCCCCTTATTGGGAGATACAGATATACTGT
CTACTTGACCTATCTCTTCACAGCCTTCCAAAAGATCTTCCTGAATATCATTTATATCATCATTTGTGTA
TGATTTGTAAATATTGAATACGTTGGCAAATATCACCGTTCGATCAGCTTTTGCTAGGCTTTCATCGTCA
TTGTAATCTATTACTTCCCCCTCCCCTTCAGACTTCGCTTTTTTTAGCCTCTTTATTGGAGGCTCAGGTC
CGTTGAACTCCTTTAAATCATTTTCTTTCCCGTGCATATTGTCACCTTCCTTGTTTTGAAATTGGGCTCT
TTCGACCCTGATCTGT
