>Addgene plasmid #73059 | L284F Cus2p | addgene partial sequence | sequence record 150794 | LacI-R 5'-GGCATACTCTGCGACATCGT-3'
CATTCACCACCCTGAATTGACTCTCTTCCGGGCGCTATCATGCCATACCGCGAAAGGTTTTGCGCCATTC
AATGGTGTCCGGGATCTCGACGCTCTCCCTTATGCGACTCCTGCATTAGGAAGCAGCCCAGTAGTAGGTT
GAGGCCGTTGAGCACCGCCGCCGCAAGGAATGGTGCATGCAAGGAGATGGCGCCCAACAGTCCCCCGGCC
ACGGGGCCTGCCACCATACCCACGCCGAAACAAGCGCTCATGAGCCCGAAGTGGCGAGCCCGATCTTCCC
CATCGGTGATGTCGGCGATATAGGCGCCAGCAACCGCACCTGTGGCGCCGGTGATGCCGGCCACGATGCG
TCCGGCGTAGAGGATCGAGATCTCGATCCCGCGAAATTAATACGACTCACTATAGGGGAATTGTGAGCGG
ATAACAATTCCCCTCTAGAAATAATTTTGTTTAACTTTAAGAAGGAGATATACCATGGGCAGCAGCCATC
ATCATCATCATCACAGCAGCGGCAGAGAAAACTTGTATTTCCAGGGCCATATGGATGCTGATGAATTGGA
ATTGAAAGGTCATTTGAAAAAATTGAAAAAAGAAGAATTGCTTAGAAGGAAACAGTTAAAAGAGAGTAAT
CTTCAGAAAAGAGAGCTTGAATATAATAATGCCTCAAAAAATACTTCAATATATATTTCTGGTCTTCCCA
CAGACAAAACAACGAAAGAAGGACTCACTGAGCAGTTTTGCAAGTATGGAATGATAAGAACCAATCGAGA
TGGGGAACCCCTTTGCAAGCTATATGTGAATGATAAAGGCGCTTTCAAAGGGGATGCCTTGATCACTTAT
TCCAAGGAAGAAAGTGTTACATTAGCAATCGAAATGATGAACGAGTCGATCTTCCTGGGAAAACAGATCA
GGGTCGAAAGAGCCCAATTTCAAAACAAGGAAGGTGACAATATGCACGGGAAAGAAAATGATTTAAAGGA
GTTCA
